Addgene plasmid #213068: myc-tagged NRP1 (human)
Purpose: Express myc-NRP1 in mammalian cells
Depositing lab: Yoav Henis. Depositing organization: Tel Aviv University.
Backbone
  Vector backbone: pcDNA3.1 Hygro
  Backbone size w/o insert (bp): 5597
  Total vector size (bp): 8397
  Vector type: Mammalian Expression
  Selectable markers: Hygromycin
Growth in bacteria
  Bacterial resistance: Ampicillin, 100 μg/mL
  Growth temperature: 37°C
  Growth strain: DH5alpha
  Copy number: Unknown
Gene/Insert
  Gene/Insert name: neuropilin 1 (alt name: NRP1)
  Species: H. sapiens (human)
  Insert size (bp): 2801
  Mutation: N-terminal myc tag was introduced by a three-step PCR procedure
  GenBank ID: nc_000010.11
  Entrez Gene: NRP1 (a.k.a. BDCA4, CD304, NP1, NRP, VEGF165R)
  Promoter: T7
  Tag / fusion protein: Myc (N terminal on insert)
  Cloning method: Unknown
  Sequencing primers: 5′ 5'-GAACAAAAACTCATCTCAGAAGAGGATCTG-3'; 3′ 5'-CAGATCCTCTTCTGAGATGAGTTTTTGTTC-3'
Resource information
  A portion of this plasmid was derived from a plasmid made by: The plasmid with the gene encoding NRP1 was obtained from Prof. Gera Neufeld, Technion, Israel. We have inserted an N-terminal myc tag.
Terms and licenses: Academic/Nonprofit Terms; Industry Terms: Not Available to Industry
Depositor comments: To generate the myc-NRP1, a three-step PCR procedure was employed. The first reaction used the T7 promoter primer and a reverse primer recognizing part of the myc tag sequence 5'- GGCGCTTTCGCGAACAAAAACTC -3'. The second reaction employed a forward primer recognizing the rest of the myc tag 5'- ATCTCAGAAGAGGATCTGAACGATAAATGTGGC-3' and a reverse primer recognizing the region encoding the C terminus of NRP1 5'- TATTCG GAGGCATGA CTCGAGGGG -3' . The third reaction used the above two PCR products as a template, using 5'- GAA CAA AAA CTC ATC TCA GAA GAG GAT CTG-3' as a forward primer and its complementary as a reverse primer, and generated one product containing NRP1 with myc tag inserted after nucleotide 23. The final PCR product was digested with BamHI and XhoI and inserted into pcDNA3.1 Hygro digested similarly.
How to cite: myc-tagged NRP1 (human) was a gift from Yoav Henis (Addgene plasmid # 213068 ; http://n2t.net/addgene:213068 ; RRID:Addgene_213068)
