[The description below was written by a language model from this plasmid's Addgene catalogue record and pLannotate feature annotations shown in this document.]
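Description:
myc-tagged NRP1 (human) is a mammalian expression plasmid built on the pcDNA3.1 Hygro backbone that carries the human neuropilin 1 (NRP1, also known as CD304 or VEGF165R) coding sequence with an N-terminal myc epitope. It is propagated in E. coli through a high-copy ColE1/pUC-type origin with β-lactamase (ampicillin resistance) under its own promoter, and it also contains an f1 phage origin. For selection in mammalian cells, an SV40 early promoter drives the hygromycin phosphotransferase gene, followed by an SV40 polyadenylation signal. The catalogue lists a total size of 8397 bp, while the sequenced record used for annotation is 8,355 nt. Several short annotated fragments (bom, HIV-1 LTR, ble, lacI) are probably backbone remnants or partial matches rather than functional elements.

The catalogue names T7 as the promoter, but the feature table shows the CMV immediate early enhancer and promoter upstream of the T7 promoter. Expression in mammalian cells would therefore be driven by CMV, with the T7 site available for in vitro transcription or as a priming site. The roughly 2.8 kb NRP1 open reading frame follows and is terminated by the bovine growth hormone poly(A) signal. According to the depositor, the myc tag was introduced by a three-step overlap PCR into an NRP1 cDNA obtained from another laboratory. It was placed a short distance into the coding sequence rather than at the very first codon, and the product was cloned between BamHI and XhoI. The tag is not annotated separately in the feature table. The stated purpose is expression of myc-NRP1 in mammalian cells, where the epitope allows the receptor to be detected with anti-myc antibodies, and hygromycin allows stable lines to be selected.
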