Features (pLannotate 1.2.2; 20 found; start..end, strand, type, name):
     12..64      -  misc_feature   bom (fragment): basis of mobility region from pBR322
    219..598     +  enhancer       CMV enhancer: human cytomegalovirus immediate early enhancer
    599..802     +  promoter       CMV promoter: human cytomegalovirus (CMV) immediate early promoter
    798..831     +  LTR            5' LTR (truncated) (fragment): truncated 5' long terminal repeat (LTR) from HIV-1
    847..865     +  promoter       T7 promoter: promoter for bacteriophage T7 RNA polymerase
    922..3720    +  CDS            NRP1 (sequence partly withheld): NRP1_HUMAN - Also known as NRP, VEGF165R. Experimental evidence at protein level: Swiss-Prot protein existence level 1. (Microbial infection) Acts as a host factor for human coronavirus SARS-CoV-2 infection. Recognizes and binds to CendR motif RRAR on SARS-CoV-2 spike protein S1 which enhances SARS-CoV-2 infection. From Homo sapiens (Human).
   3767..3991    +  polyA_signal   bGH poly(A) signal: bovine growth hormone polyadenylation signal
   3995..4016    +  promoter       SV40 promoter (fragment): SV40 enhancer and early promoter
   4037..4465    +  rep_origin     f1 ori (sequence partly withheld): f1 bacteriophage origin of replication; arrow indicates direction of (+) strand synthesis
   4479..4808    +  promoter       SV40 promoter: SV40 enhancer and early promoter
   4857..5882    +  CDS            HygR: aminoglycoside phosphotransferase from E. coli; aph(4)-Ia; confers resistance to hygromycin
   5892..6017    +  CDS            ble (fragment): BLE_KLEPN - Experimental evidence at protein level: Swiss-Prot protein existence level 1. Binding protein with a strong affinity to the bleomycin family of antibiotics. Binds to CL990; an antimitotic-antibiotic compound. From Klebsiella pneumoniae.
   6012..6133    +  polyA_signal   SV40 poly(A) signal: SV40 polyadenylation signal
   6206..6222    -  protein_bind   lac operator: The lac repressor binds to the lac operator to inhibit transcription in E. coli. This inhibition can be relieved by adding lactose or isopropyl-β-D-thiogalactopyranoside (IPTG). lac repressor encoded by lacI
   6230..6260    -  promoter       lac promoter: promoter for the E. coli lac operon
   6275..6296    -  protein_bind   CAP binding site: CAP binding activates transcription in the presence of cAMP. E. coli catabolite activator protein
   6309..6401    -  CDS            lacI (fragment): lac repressor; lacI; The lac repressor binds to the lac operator to inhibit transcription in E. coli. This inhibition can be relieved by adding lactose or isopropyl-β-D-thiogalactopyranoside (IPTG).
   6584..7172    -  rep_origin     ori: high-copy-number ColE1/pMB1/pBR322/pUC origin of replication
   7343..8203    -  CDS            AmpR: β-lactamase; bla; confers resistance to ampicillin, carbenicillin, and related antibiotics
   8204..8308    -  promoter       AmpR promoter: bla
>Addgene plasmid #213068 | myc-tagged NRP1 (human) | addgene full sequence | sequence record 421637 | Addgene NGS Result
TCCCGATCCCCTATGGTGCACTCTCAGTACAATCTGCTCTGATGCCGCATAGTTAAGCCAGTATCTGCTC
CCTGCTTGTGTGTTGGAGGTCGCTGAGTAGTGCGCGAGCAAAATTTAAGCTACAACAAGGCAAGGCTTGA
CCGACAATTGCATGAAGAATCTGCTTAGGGTTAGGCGTTTTGCGCTGCTTCGCGATGTACGGGCCAGATA
TACGCGTTGACATTGATTATTGACTAGTTATTAATAGTAATCAATTACGGGGTCATTAGTTCATAGCCCA
TATATGGAGTTCCGCGTTACATAACTTACGGTAAATGGCCCGCCTGGCTGACCGCCCAACGACCCCCGCC
CATTGACGTCAATAATGACGTATGTTCCCATAGTAACGCCAATAGGGACTTTCCATTGACGTCAATGGGT
GGAGTATTTACGGTAAACTGCCCACTTGGCAGTACATCAAGTGTATCATATGCCAAGTACGCCCCCTATT
GACGTCAATGACGGTAAATGGCCCGCCTGGCATTATGCCCAGTACATGACCTTATGGGACTTTCCTACTT
GGCAGTACATCTACGTATTAGTCATCGCTATTACCATGGTGATGCGGTTTTGGCAGTACATCAATGGGCG
TGGATAGCGGTTTGACTCACGGGGATTTCCAAGTCTCCACCCCATTGACGTCAATGGGAGTTTGTTTTGG
CACCAAAATCAACGGGACTTTCCAAAATGTCGTAACAACTCCGCCCCATTGACGCAAATGGGCGGTAGGC
GTGTACGGTGGGAGGTCTATATAAGCAGAGCTCTCTGGCTAACTAGAGAACCCACTGCTTACTGGCTTAT
CGAAATTAATACGACTCACTATAGGGAGACCCAAGCTGGCTAGCGTTTAAACTTAAGCTTGGTACCGAGC
TCGGATCCACCATGGAGAGGGGGCTGCCGCTCCTCTGCGCCGTGCTCGCCCTCGTCCTCGCCCCGGCCGG
CGCTTTTCGCGAACAAAAACTCATCTCAGAAGAGGATCTGAACGATAAATGTGGCGATACTATAAAAATT
GAAAGCCCCGGGTACCTTACATCTCCTGGTTATCCTCATTCTTATCACCCAAGTGAAAAATGCGAATGGC
TGATTCAGGCTCCGGACCCATACCAGAGAATTATGATCAACTTCAACCCTCACTTCGATTTGGAGGACAG
AGACTGCAAGTATGACTACGTGGAAGTCTTCGATGGAGAAAATGAAAATGGACATTTTAGGGGAAAGTTC
TGTGGAAAGATAGCCCCTCCTCCTGTTGTGTCTTCAGGGCCATTTCTTTTTATCAAATTTGTCTCTGACT
ACGAAACACATGGTGCAGGATTTTCCATACGTTATGAAATTTTCAAGAGAGGTCCTGAATGTTCCCAGAA
CTACACAACACCTAGTGGAGTGATAAAGTCCCCCGGATTCCCTGAAAAATATCCCAACAGCCTTGAATGC
ACTTATATTGTCTTTGCGCCAAAGATGTCAGAGATTATCCTGGAATTTGAAAGCTTTGACCTGGAGCCTG
ACTCAAATCCTCCAGGGGGGATGTTCTGTCGCTACGACCGGCTAGAAATCTGGGATGGATTCCCTGATGT
TGGCCCTCACATTGGGCGTTACTGTGGACAGAAAACACCAGGTCGAATCCGATCCTCATCGGGCATTCTC
TCCATGGTTTTTTACACCGACAGCGCGATAGCAAAAGAAGGTTTCTCAGCAAACTACAGTGTCTTGCAGA
GCAGTGTCTCAGAAGAT
[942 nt withheld, positions 1768-2709]
GCCCCTACAGCTGGACCGACCACTCCCAACGGGAACTTGGTGGATGAATGTGATGACGACCAGGCCAACT
GCCACAGTGGAACAGGTGATGACTTCCAGCTCACAGGTGGCACCACTGTGCTGGCCACAGAAAAGCCCAC
GGTCATAGACAGCACCATACAATCAGAGTTTCCAACATATGGTTTTAACTGTGAATTTGGCTGGGGCTCT
CACAAGACCTTCTGCCACTGGGAACATGACAATCACGTGCAGCTCAAGTGGAGTGTGTTGACCAGCAAGA
CGGGACCCATTCAGGATCACACAGGAGATGGCAACTTCATCTATTCCCAAGCTGACGAAAATCAGAAGGG
CAAAGTGGCTCGCCTGGTGAGCCCTGTGGTTTATTCCCAGAACTCTGCCCACTGCATGACCTTCTGGTAT
CACATGTCTGGGTCCCACATCGGCACACTCAGGGTCAAACTGCGCTACCAGAAGCCAGAGGAGTACGATC
AGCTGGTCTGGATGGCCATTGGACACCAAGGTGACCACTGGAAGGAAGGGCGTGTCTTGCTCCACAAGTC
TCTGAAACTTTATCAGGTGATTTTCGAGGGCGAAATCGGAAAAGGAAACCTTGGTGGGATTGCTGTGGAT
GACATTAGTATTAATAACCACATTTCACAAGAAGATTGTGCAAAACCAGCAGACCTGGATAAAAAGAACC
CAGAAATTAAAATTGATGAAACAGGGAGCACGCCAGGATACGAAGGTGAAGGAGAAGGTGACAAGAACAT
CTCCAGGAAGCCAGGCAATGTGTTGAAGACCTTAGACCCCATCCTCATCACCATCATAGCCATGAGTGCC
CTGGGGGTCCTCCTGGGGGCTGTCTGTGGGGTCGTGCTGTACTGTGCCTGTTGGCATAATGGGATGTCAG
AAAGAAACTTGTCTGCCCTGGAGAACTATAACTTTGAACTTGTGGATGGTGTGAAGTTGAAAAAAGACAA
ACTGAATACACAGAGTACTTATTCGGAGGCATGACTCGAGTCTAGAGGGCCCGTTTAAACCCGCTGATCA
GCCTCGACTGTGCCTTCTAGTTGCCAGCCATCTGTTGTTTGCCCCTCCCCCGTGCCTTCCTTGACCCTGG
AAGGTGCCACTCCCACTGTCCTTTCCTAATAAAATGAGGAAATTGCATCGCATTGTCTGAGTAGGTGTCA
TTCTATTCTGGGGGGTGGGGTGGGGCAGGACAGCAAGGGGGAGGATTGGGAAGACAATAGCAGGCATGCT
GGGGATGCGGTGGGCTCTATGGCTTCTGAGGCGGAAAGAACCAGCTGGGGCTCTAGGGGGTATCCCC
[124 nt withheld, positions 4037-4160]
C
[91 nt withheld, positions 4162-4252]
A
[49 nt withheld, positions 4254-4302]
CCTTTGACGTTGGAGTCCACGTTCTTT
[37 nt withheld, positions 4330-4366]
ACCCTATCTCGGTCTATTCTTTTGATTTATAAGGGATTTTGCCGATTTCGGCCTATTGGTTAAAAAATGA
GCTGATTTAACAAAAATTTAACGCGAATTAATTCTGTGGAATGTGTGTCAGTTAGGGTGTGGAAAGTCCC
CAGGCTCCCCAGCAGGCAGAAGTATGCAAAGCATGCATCTCAATTAGTCAGCAACCAGGTGTGGAAAGTC
CCCAGGCTCCCCAGCAGGCAGAAGTATGCAAAGCATGCATCTCAATTAGTCAGCAACCATAGTCCCGCCC
CTAACTCCGCCCATCCCGCCCCTAACTCCGCCCAGTTCCGCCCATTCTCCGCCCCATGGCTGACTAATTT
TTTTTATTTATGCAGAGGCCGAGGCCGCCTCTGCCTCTGAGCTATTCCAGAAGTAGTGAGGAGGCTTTTT
TGGAGGCCTAGGCTTTTGCAAAAAGCTCCCGGGAGCTTGTATATCCATTTTCGGATCTGATCAGCACGTG
ATGAAAAAGCCTGAACTCACCGCGACGTCTGTCGAGAAGTTTCTGATCGAAAAGTTCGACAGCGTCTCCG
ACCTGATGCAGCTCTCGGAGGGCGAAGAATCTCGTGCTTTCAGCTTCGATGTAGGAGGGCGTGGATATGT
CCTGCGGGTAAATAGCTGCGCCGATGGTTTCTACAAAGATCGTTATGTTTATCGGCACTTTGCATCGGCC
GCGCTCCCGATTCCGGAAGTGCTTGACATTGGGGAATTCAGCGAGAGCCTGACCTATTGCATCTCCCGCC
GTGCACAGGGTGTCACGTTGCAAGACCTGCCTGAAACCGAACTGCCCGCTGTTCTGCAGCCGGTCGCGGA
GGCCATGGATGCGATCGCTGCGGCCGATCTTAGCCAGACGAGCGGGTTCGGCCCATTCGGACCGCAAGGA
ATCGGTCAATACACTACATGGCGTGATTTCATATGCGCGATTGCTGATCCCCATGTGTATCACTGGCAAA
CTGTGATGGACGACACCGTCAGTGCGTCCGTCGCGCAGGCTCTCGATGAGCTGATGCTTTGGGCCGAGGA
CTGCCCCGAAGTCCGGCACCTCGTGCACGCGGATTTCGGCTCCAACAATGTCCTGACGGACAATGGCCGC
ATAACAGCGGTCATTGACTGGAGCGAGGCGATGTTCGGGGATTCCCAATACGAGGTCGCCAACATCTTCT
TCTGGAGGCCGTGGTTGGCTTGTATGGAGCAGCAGACGCGCTACTTCGAGCGGAGGCATCCGGAGCTTGC
AGGATCGCCGCGGCTCCGGGCGTATATGCTCCGCATTGGTCTTGACCAACTCTATCAGAGCTTGGTTGAC
GGCAATTTCGATGATGCAGCTTGGGCGCAGGGTCGATGCGACGCAATCGTCCGATCCGGAGCCGGGACTG
TCGGGCGTACACAAATCGCCCGCAGAAGCGCGGCCGTCTGGACCGATGGCTGTGTAGAAGTACTCGCCGA
TAGTGGAAACCGACGCCCCAGCACTCGTCCGAGGGCAAAGGAATAGCACGTGCTACGAGATTTCGATTCC
ACCGCCGCCTTCTATGAAAGGTTGGGCTTCGGAATCGTTTTCCGGGACGCCGGCTGGATGATCCTCCAGC
GCGGGGATCTCATGCTGGAGTTCTTCGCCCACCCCAACTTGTTTATTGCAGCTTATAATGGTTACAAATA
AAGCAATAGCATCACAAATTTCACAAATAAAGCATTTTTTTCACTGCATTCTAGTTGTGGTTTGTCCAAA
CTCATCAATGTATCTTATCATGTCTGTATACCGTCGACCTCTAGCTAGAGCTTGGCGTAATCATGGTCAT
AGCTGTTTCCTGTGTGAAATTGTTATCCGCTCACAATTCCACACAACATACGAGCCGGAAGCATAAAGTG
TAAAGCCTGGGGTGCCTAATGAGTGAGCTAACTCACATTAATTGCGTTGCGCTCACTGCCCGCTTTCCAG
TCGGGAAACCTGTCGTGCCAGCTGCATTAATGAATCGGCCAACGCGCGGGGAGAGGCGGTTTGCGTATTG
GGCGCTCTTCCGCTTCCTCGCTCACTGACTCGCTGCGCTCGGTCGTTCGGCTGCGGCGAGCGGTATCAGC
TCACTCAAAGGCGGTAATACGGTTATCCACAGAATCAGGGGATAACGCAGGAAAGAACATGTGAGCAAAA
GGCCAGCAAAAGGCCAGGAACCGTAAAAAGGCCGCGTTGCTGGCGTTTTTCCATAGGCTCCGCCCCCCTG
ACGAGCATCACAAAAATCGACGCTCAAGTCAGAGGTGGCGAAACCCGACAGGACTATAAAGATACCAGGC
GTTTCCCCCTGGAAGCTCCCTCGTGCGCTCTCCTGTTCCGACCCTGCCGCTTACCGGATACCTGTCCGCC
TTTCTCCCTTCGGGAAGCGTGGCGCTTTCTCATAGCTCACGCTGTAGGTATCTCAGTTCGGTGTAGGTCG
TTCGCTCCAAGCTGGGCTGTGTGCACGAACCCCCCGTTCAGCCCGACCGCTGCGCCTTATCCGGTAACTA
TCGTCTTGAGTCCAACCCGGTAAGACACGACTTATCGCCACTGGCAGCAGCCACTGGTAACAGGATTAGC
AGAGCGAGGTATGTAGGCGGTGCTACAGAGTTCTTGAAGTGGTGGCCTAACTACGGCTACACTAGAAGAA
CAGTATTTGGTATCTGCGCTCTGCTGAAGCCAGTTACCTTCGGAAAAAGAGTTGGTAGCTCTTGATCCGG
CAAACAAACCACCGCTGGTAGCGGTGGTTTTTTTGTTTGCAAGCAGCAGATTACGCGCAGAAAAAAAGGA
TCTCAAGAAGATCCTTTGATCTTTTCTACGGGGTCTGACGCTCAGTGGAACGAAAACTCACGTTAAGGGA
TTTTGGTCATGAGATTATCAAAAAGGATCTTCACCTAGATCCTTTTAAATTAAAAATGAAGTTTTAAATC
AATCTAAAGTATATATGAGTAAACTTGGTCTGACAGTTACCAATGCTTAATCAGTGAGGCACCTATCTCA
GCGATCTGTCTATTTCGTTCATCCATAGTTGCCTGACTCCCCGTCGTGTAGATAACTACGATACGGGAGG
GCTTACCATCTGGCCCCAGTGCTGCAATGATACCGCGAGACCCACGCTCACCGGCTCCAGATTTATCAGC
AATAAACCAGCCAGCCGGAAGGGCCGAGCGCAGAAGTGGTCCTGCAACTTTATCCGCCTCCATCCAGTCT
ATTAATTGTTGCCGGGAAGCTAGAGTAAGTAGTTCGCCAGTTAATAGTTTGCGCAACGTTGTTGCCATTG
CTACAGGCATCGTGGTGTCACGCTCGTCGTTTGGTATGGCTTCATTCAGCTCCGGTTCCCAACGATCAAG
GCGAGTTACATGATCCCCCATGTTGTGCAAAAAAGCGGTTAGCTCCTTCGGTCCTCCGATCGTTGTCAGA
AGTAAGTTGGCCGCAGTGTTATCACTCATGGTTATGGCAGCACTGCATAATTCTCTTACTGTCATGCCAT
CCGTAAGATGCTTTTCTGTGACTGGTGAGTACTCAACCAAGTCATTCTGAGAATAGTGTATGCGGCGACC
GAGTTGCTCTTGCCCGGCGTCAATACGGGATAATACCGCGCCACATAGCAGAACTTTAAAAGTGCTCATC
ATTGGAAAACGTTCTTCGGGGCGAAAACTCTCAAGGATCTTACCGCTGTTGAGATCCAGTTCGATGTAAC
CCACTCGTGCACCCAACTGATCTTCAGCATCTTTTACTTTCACCAGCGTTTCTGGGTGAGCAAAAACAGG
AAGGCAAAATGCCGCAAAAAAGGGAATAAGGGCGACACGGAAATGTTGAATACTCATACTCTTCCTTTTT
CAATATTATTGAAGCATTTATCAGGGTTATTGTCTCATGAGCGGATACATATTTGAATGTATTTAGAAAA
ATAAACAAATAGGGGTTCCGCGCACATTTCCCCGAAAAGTGCCACCTGACGTCGACGGATCGGGAGATC
